Addgene plasmid #242942: pDL1-Spol-Ovo-Nterm
Purpose: Encodes an N-terminal fragment of Spol-Ovo for use in generating dsRNA for RNAi in the planarian S. polychroa
Depositing lab: Erin Davies. Depositing organization: National Cancer Institute (NCI). Publication: Protocol combining RNA interference and regeneration assays in planarian embryos. Deihl EW, Booth CLT, Davies EL. bioRxiv [Preprint]. 2025 Jul 22:2025.07.21.666018. doi: 10.1101/2025.07.21.666018. PubMed 40777484.
Backbone
  Vector backbone: pDL1
  Backbone manufacturer: Daniel Lobo (Addgene plasmid # 182263)
  Backbone size w/o insert (bp): 2319
  Total vector size (bp): 2593
  Vector type: RNAi
Growth in bacteria
  Bacterial resistance: Ampicillin, 100 μg/mL
  Growth temperature: 37°C
  Growth strain: DH5alpha
  Copy number: High Copy
Gene/Insert
  Gene/Insert name: Spol-Ovo (Nterm fragment)
  Species: Schmidtea polychroa
  Insert size (bp): 400
  Cloning method: Gibson Cloning
  Sequencing primers: 5′ TCAGCACTCTACTCGCAAAC; 3′ CGGAGGTTTTCAGACACGGT
Terms and licenses: Academic/Nonprofit Terms; Industry Terms: Not Available to Industry
How to cite: pDL1-Spol-Ovo-Nterm was a gift from Erin Davies (Addgene plasmid # 242942 ; http://n2t.net/addgene:242942 ; RRID:Addgene_242942)
