[The description below was written by a language model from this plasmid's Addgene catalogue record and pLannotate feature annotations shown in this document.]
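Description:
pDL1-Spol-Ovo-Nterm is a small (about 2.6 kb) RNAi template plasmid built on the pDL1 backbone. It carries an N-terminal fragment of the Ovo gene from the planarian Schmidtea polychroa, listed as roughly 400 bp and inserted by Gibson assembly. It is maintained in E. coli as a high-copy plasmid through a ColE1/pUC-type origin of replication. Selection is with ampicillin, provided by a β-lactamase gene driven by its native AmpR promoter.

The feature table does not annotate the insert itself. Its position can be inferred from the unannotated interval of about 400 bp between two sets of phage promoters that face each other. On one side a T7 promoter followed by an SP6 promoter reads inward, and on the other side a T7 promoter followed by a T3 promoter reads inward on the opposite strand. A T7 terminator lies outside each promoter pair, oriented to stop transcription coming from the opposing T7 promoter. With this layout, T7 RNA polymerase can transcribe both strands of the fragment to give complementary RNAs that anneal into dsRNA. The SP6 and T3 promoters allow either strand to be made separately, for example as sense or antisense transcripts.

The short matches annotated as hr5 enhancer (which falls within the insert region), lacZα and bom are small fragments. They are most likely incidental sequence similarity or backbone remnants rather than functional elements. According to the record, the plasmid is used to generate dsRNA for knocking down Spol-Ovo in S. polychroa, and the associated work combines RNA interference with regeneration assays in planarian embryos.
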