Features (pLannotate 1.2.2; 12 found; start..end, strand, type, name):
    920..1508    +  rep_origin     ori: high-copy-number ColE1/pMB1/pBR322/pUC origin of replication
   1686..1733    -  terminator     T7 terminator: transcription terminator for bacteriophage T7 RNA polymerase
   1752..1770    +  promoter       T7 promoter: promoter for bacteriophage T7 RNA polymerase
   1772..1790    +  promoter       SP6 promoter: promoter for bacteriophage SP6 RNA polymerase
   2041..2057    -  enhancer       hr5 enhancer (fragment): Autographa californica hr5; baculovirus early transcription enhancer
   2195..2213    -  promoter       T3 promoter: promoter for bacteriophage T3 RNA polymerase
   2215..2233    -  promoter       T7 promoter: promoter for bacteriophage T7 RNA polymerase
   2234..2250    +  CDS            lacZα (fragment): LacZα fragment of β-galactosidase; lacZ fragment
   2252..2299    +  terminator     T7 terminator: transcription terminator for bacteriophage T7 RNA polymerase
   2300..2350    -  misc_feature   bom (fragment): basis of mobility region from pBR322
   2377..2481    +  promoter       AmpR promoter: bla
   2482..749     +  CDS            AmpR (across the origin): β-lactamase; bla; confers resistance to ampicillin, carbenicillin, and related antibiotics
>Addgene plasmid #242942 | pDL1-Spol-Ovo-Nterm | addgene full sequence | sequence record 486371 | Addgene NGS Result
TGGGTGCACGAGTGGGTTACATCGAACTGGATCTCAACAGCGGTAAGATCCTTGAGAGTTTTCGCCCCGA
AGAACGTTTTCCAATGATGAGCACTTTTAAAGTTCTGCTATGTGGCGCGGTATTATCCCGTATTGACGCC
GGGCAAGAGCAACTCGGTCGCCGCATACACTATTCTCAGAATGACTTGGTTGAGTACTCACCAGTCACAG
AAAAGCATCTTACGGATGGCATGACAGTAAGAGAATTATGCAGTGCTGCCATAACCATGAGTGATAACAC
TGCGGCCAACTTACTTCTGACAACGATCGGAGGACCGAAGGAGCTAACCGCTTTTTTGCACAACATGGGG
GATCATGTAACTCGCCTTGATCGTTGGGAACCGGAGCTGAATGAAGCCATACCAAACGACGAGCGTGACA
CCACGATGCCTGTAGCAATGGCAACAACGTTGCGCAAACTATTAACTGGCGAACTACTTACTCTAGCTTC
CCGGCAACAATTAATAGACTGGATGGAGGCGGATAAAGTTGCAGGACCACTTCTGCGCTCGGCCCTTCCG
GCTGGCTGGTTTATTGCTGATAAATCTGGAGCCGGTGAGCGTGGGTCTCGCGGTATCATTGCAGCACTGG
GGCCAGATGGTAAGCCCTCCCGTATCGTAGTTATCTACACGACGGGGAGTCAGGCAACTATGGATGAACG
AAATAGACAGATCGCTGAGATAGGTGCCTCACTGATTAAGCATTGGTAACTGTCAGACCAAGTTTACTCA
TATATACTTTAGATTGATTTAAAACTTCATTTTTAATTTAAAAGGATCTAGGTGAAGATCCTTTTTGATA
ATCTCATGACCAAAATCCCTTAACGTGAGTTTTCGTTCCACTGAGCGTCAGACCCCGTAGAAAAGATCAA
AGGATCTTCTTGAGATCCTTTTTTTCTGCGCGTAATCTGCTGCTTGCAAACAAAAAAACCACCGCTACCA
GCGGTGGTTTGTTTGCCGGATCAAGAGCTACCAACTCTTTTTCCGAAGGTAACTGGCTTCAGCAGAGCGC
AGATACCAAATACTGTTCTTCTAGTGTAGCCGTAGTTAGGCCACCACTTCAAGAACTCTGTAGCACCGCC
TACATACCTCGCTCTGCTAATCCTGTTACCAGTGGCTGCTGCCAGTGGCGATAAGTCGTGTCTTACCGGG
TTGGACTCAAGACGATAGTTACCGGATAAGGCGCAGCGGTCGGGCTGAACGGGGGGTTCGTGCACACAGC
CCAGCTTGGAGCGAACGACCTACACCGAACTGAGATACCTACAGCGTGAGCTATGAGAAAGCGCCACGCT
TCCCGAAGGGAGAAAGGCGGACAGGTATCCGGTAAGCGGCAGGGTCGGAACAGGAGAGCGCACGAGGGAG
CTTCCAGGGGGAAACGCCTGGTATCTTTATAGTCCTGTCGGGTTTCGCCACCTCTGACTTGAGCGTCGAT
TTTTGTGATGCTCGTCAGGGGGGCGGAGCCTATGGAAAAACGCCAGCAACGCGGCCTTTTTACGGTTCCT
GGCCTTTTGCTGGCCTTTTGCTCACATGTTCTTTCCTGCGTTATCCCCTGATTCTGTGGATAACCGTATT
ACCGCCTTTGAGTGAGCTGATACCGCTCGCCGCAGCCGAACGACCGAGCGCAGCGAGTCAGTGAGCGAGG
AAGCGCAAAAAACCCCTCAAGACCCGTTTAGAGGCCCCAAGGGGTTATGCTAGACAGGAAACAGCTATGA
CTAATACGACTCACTATAGGGATTTAGGTGACACTATAGAACGGAGGTTTTCAGACACGGTTTCGGTTGG
TGACGACCTACCAGTGCTTGAAGAGTTGGCCATTGATGTGTTCAGTTCGATATTTAATGACGTTTTTTGG
AAATTAAATGAAGGTAGAACTGTTGTTGAACTTGAGTTGATCGTGAAATCGGTTGGATTTATTGAGTTAA
AACTTTCGACGAATTGCGGAAACCCCGAGAAAATCTTTAAATAAAATGAATATTGATTTATAAAATTTTT
TCTCATAAGTAATGACATCATTTCTTGTGTATAAAAACCGGAAAGAAATTGACTAGAATACTTGCAGAGA
TTCTTTTCGGGTGTTTCATGGATTTGAATCTTTTCAGTTTTCGATGACAAATCTGTAGGCATTTCATCAT
CGTTTGCGAGTAGAGTGCTGACTCCCTTTAGTGAGGGTTAATTCCCTATAGTGAGTCGTATTAACTGGCC
GTCGTTTTACCCTAGCATAACCCCTTGGGGCCTCTAAACGGGTCTTGAGGGGTTTTTTGCCTGATGCGGT
ATTTTCTCCTTACGCATCTGTGCGGTATTTCACACCGCATCAGGTGGCACTTTTCGGGGAAATGTGCGCG
GAACCCCTATTTGTTTATTTTTCTAAATACATTCAAATATGTATCCGCTCATGAGACAATAACCCTGATA
AATGCTTCAATAATATTGAAAAAGGAAGAGTATGAGTATTCAACATTTCCGTGTCGCCCTTATTCCCTTT
TTTGCGGCATTTTGCCTTCCTGTTTTTGCTCACCCAGAAACGCTGGTGAAAGTAAAAGATGCTGAAGATC
AGT
